Addgene plasmid #144524: TFORF3048
Purpose: Lentiviral vector for overexpressing transcription factor ORFs with unique 24-bp barcodes. Barcodes facilitate identification of transcription factors in pooled screens.
Depositing lab: Feng Zhang. Depositing organization: Broad Institute. Publication: A transcription factor atlas of directed differentiation. Joung J, Ma S, Tay T, Geiger-Schuller KR, Kirchgatterer PC, Verdine VK, Guo B, Arias-Garcia MA, Allen WE, Singh A, Kuksenko O, Abudayyeh OO, Gootenberg JS, Fu Z, Macrae RK, Buenrostro JD, Regev A, Zhang F. Cell. 2023 Jan 5;186(1):209-229.e26. doi: 10.1016/j.cell.2022.11.026. PubMed 36608654.
Backbone
  Vector backbone: pLX_TRC317
  Backbone manufacturer: Broad Institute Genetic Perturbation Platform
  Backbone size w/o insert (bp): 8264
  Vector type: Mammalian Expression, Lentiviral
  Selectable markers: Puromycin
Growth in bacteria
  Bacterial resistance: Ampicillin, 100 μg/mL
  Growth temperature: 37°C
  Growth strain: NEB Stable
  Copy number: High Copy
Gene/Insert
  Gene/Insert name: ATMIN
  Species: H. sapiens (human)
  Insert size (bp): 2207
  Entrez Gene: ATMIN (a.k.a. ASCIZ, ZNF822)
  Promoter: EF1a
  Tag / fusion protein: V5 (C terminal on insert)
  Cloning method: Gateway Cloning
  Sequencing primers: 5′ GGGTGGAGACTGAAGTTAGGCCAG; 3′ CACATAGCGTAAAAGGAGCAACATAG
Resource information
  A portion of this plasmid was derived from a plasmid made by: Broad Institute Genetic Perturbation Platform
Terms and licenses: Academic/Nonprofit Terms; Industry Terms: Not Available to Industry
Depositor comments: NM_001300728.1 Please test multiple small colonies in case of plasmid recombination. To make this collection available in a timely manner, a portion of this collection was not fully sequenced by Addgene. If an Addgene verified full plasmid sequence is not available, please contact us prior to placing an order to request the full sequence.
How to cite: TFORF3048 was a gift from Feng Zhang (Addgene plasmid # 144524 ; http://n2t.net/addgene:144524 ; RRID:Addgene_144524)
