[The description below was written by a language model from this plasmid's Addgene catalogue record and pLannotate feature annotations shown in this document.]
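Description:
TFORF3048 is a lentiviral mammalian expression plasmid built on the pLX_TRC317 backbone and carrying the human transcription factor ATMIN (also known as ASCIZ or ZNF822) as a Gateway-cloned open reading frame. It belongs to a barcoded transcription factor ORF collection in which each construct carries a unique 24-bp barcode, so that the overexpressed factor can be identified in pooled screens. The feature table does not annotate the barcode itself. In bacteria the plasmid is maintained through a high-copy ColE1/pUC-type origin and ampicillin resistance (AmpR). An f1 origin and leftover lac, T3 and T7 cloning-vector elements are also present. The depositor warns that the plasmid can recombine, a known risk for LTR-containing vectors.

The viral portion follows a third-generation, self-inactivating layout. An RSV promoter drives a truncated HIV-1 5' LTR, followed by the Ψ packaging signal with a gag fragment, the Rev response element for Rev-dependent export of genomic RNA, a cPPT/CTS, and a ΔU3 3' LTR followed by an SV40 polyadenylation signal. Within the provirus, an SV40 early promoter drives puromycin N-acetyltransferase for selection of transduced cells. Downstream, the EF-1α promoter provides strong constitutive expression of ATMIN, which is joined across an attB2 Gateway site to a C-terminal V5 epitope tag for detection. A WPRE after the cassette enhances transcript stability and expression. A short U6 promoter fragment annotated between the V5 tag and the WPRE appears to be residual sequence rather than a functional unit. The construct is meant for producing lentivirus to overexpress ATMIN in mammalian cells, singly or in pooled screens such as directed-differentiation studies.
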