Features (pLannotate 1.2.2; 33 found; start..end, strand, type, name):
      5..231     +  promoter       RSV promoter: Rous sarcoma virus enhancer/promoter
    232..412     +  LTR            5' LTR (truncated): truncated 5' long terminal repeat (LTR) from HIV-1
    459..584     +  misc_feature   HIV-1 Ψ: packaging signal of human immunodeficiency virus type 1
    568..931     +  CDS            HIV-1 gag (fragment): gag protein from human immunodeficiency virus 1; gag
   1077..1310    +  misc_feature   RRE: The Rev response element (RRE) of HIV-1 allows for Rev-dependent mRNA export from the nucleus to the cytoplasm.
   1687..1713    +  CDS            Rev (fragment): human immunodeficiency virus 1 (HIV-1) Rev protein; rev; enhances nuclear export of unspliced and incompletely spliced viral mRNAs
   1720..1743    +  promoter       SV40 promoter (fragment): SV40 early promoter
   1744..1815    +  promoter       SV40 promoter (fragment): SV40 enhancer and early promoter
   1839..1974    +  rep_origin     SV40 ori: SV40 origin of replication
   2020..2616    +  CDS            PuroR (fragment): puromycin N-acetyltransferase; pac from Streptomyces; confers resistance to puromycin
   2665..2782    +  misc_feature   cPPT/CTS: central polypurine tract and central termination sequence of HIV-1
   2847..2913    +  CDS            small t antigen (fragment): SV40 (simian virus 40) small t antigen
   2920..4098    +  promoter       EF-1α promoter: strong constitutive promoter for human elongation factor EF-1α
   4121..6142    +  CDS            ATMIN (fragment): ATMIN_HUMAN - Also known as KIAA0431, ZNF822. Experimental evidence at protein level: Swiss-Prot protein existence level 1. Transcription factor. Plays a crucial role in cell survival and RAD51 foci formation in response to methylating DNA damage. Involved in regulating the activity of ATM in the absence of DNA damage. May play a role in stabilizing ATM. Binds to the DYNLL1 promoter and activates its transcription. From Homo sapiens (Human).
   6144..6168    -  protein_bind   attB2: mutant version of attB; recombination site for the Gateway® BP reaction BP Clonase™
   6176..6217    +  CDS            V5 tag: epitope tag from simian virus 5
   6233..6286    +  promoter       U6 promoter (fragment): RNA polymerase III promoter for human U6 snRNA
   6328..6916    +  misc_feature   WPRE: woodchuck hepatitis virus posttranscriptional regulatory element
   6967..6986    +  misc_feature   cPPT/CTS (fragment): central polypurine tract and central termination sequence of HIV-1
   6988..7221    +  LTR            3' LTR (ΔU3): self-inactivating 3' long terminal repeat (LTR) from HIV-1
   7299..7420    +  polyA_signal   SV40 poly(A) signal: SV40 polyadenylation signal
   7460..7595    +  rep_origin     SV40 ori: SV40 origin of replication
   7616..7634    -  promoter       T7 promoter: promoter for bacteriophage T7 RNA polymerase
   7642..7797    +  CDS            lacZα (fragment): LacZα fragment of β-galactosidase; lacZ fragment
   7802..8230    +  rep_origin     f1 ori (sequence partly withheld): f1 bacteriophage origin of replication; arrow indicates direction of (+) strand synthesis
   8283..8387    +  promoter       AmpR promoter: bla
   8388..9248    +  CDS            AmpR: β-lactamase; bla; confers resistance to ampicillin, carbenicillin, and related antibiotics
   9419..10007   +  rep_origin     ori: high-copy-number ColE1/pMB1/pBR322/pUC origin of replication
  10190..10282   +  CDS            lacI (fragment): lac repressor; lacI; The lac repressor binds to the lac operator to inhibit transcription in E. coli. This inhibition can be relieved by adding lactose or isopropyl-β-D-thiogalactopyranoside (IPTG).
  10295..10316   +  protein_bind   CAP binding site: CAP binding activates transcription in the presence of cAMP. E. coli catabolite activator protein
  10331..10361   +  promoter       lac promoter: promoter for the E. coli lac operon
  10369..10385   +  protein_bind   lac operator: The lac repressor binds to the lac operator to inhibit transcription in E. coli. This inhibition can be relieved by adding lactose or isopropyl-β-D-thiogalactopyranoside (IPTG). lac repressor encoded by lacI
  10430..10448   +  promoter       T3 promoter: promoter for bacteriophage T3 RNA polymerase
>Addgene plasmid #144524 | TFORF3048 | addgene full sequence | sequence record 404221 | Addgene NGS Result
TTAATGTAGTCTTATGCAATACTCTTGTAGTCTTGCAACATGGTAACGATGAGTTAGCAACATGCCTTAC
AAGGAGAGAAAAAGCACCGTGCATGCCGATTGGTGGAAGTAAGGTGGTACGATCGTGCCTTATTAGGAAG
GCAACAGACGGGTCTGACATGGATTGGACGAACCACTGAATTGCCGCATTGCAGAGATATTGTATTTAAG
TGCCTAGCTCGATACATAAACGGGTCTCTCTGGTTAGACCAGATCTGAGCCTGGGAGCTCTCTGGCTAAC
TAGGGAACCCACTGCTTAAGCCTCAATAAAGCTTGCCTTGAGTGCTTCAAGTAGTGTGTGCCCGTCTGTT
GTGTGACTCTGGTAACTAGAGATCCCTCAGACCCTTTTAGTCAGTGTGGAAAATCTCTAGCAGTGGCGCC
CGAACAGGGACTTGAAAGCGAAAGGGAAACCAGAGGAGCTCTCTCGACGCAGGACTCGGCTTGCTGAAGC
GCGCACGGCAAGAGGCGAGGGGCGGCGACTGGTGAGTACGCCAAAAATTTTGACTAGCGGAGGCTAGAAG
GAGAGAGATGGGTGCGAGAGCGTCAGTATTAAGCGGGGGAGAATTAGATCGCGATGGGAAAAAATTCGGT
TAAGGCCAGGGGGAAAGAAAAAATATAAATTAAAACATATAGTATGGGCAAGCAGGGAGCTAGAACGATT
CGCAGTTAATCCTGGCCTGTTAGAAACATCAGAAGGCTGTAGACAAATACTGGGACAGCTACAACCATCC
CTTCAGACAGGATCAGAAGAACTTAGATCATTATATAATACAGTAGCAACCCTCTATTGTGTGCATCAAA
GGATAGAGATAAAAGACACCAAGGAAGCTTTAGACAAGATAGAGGAAGAGCAAAACAAAAGTAAGACCAC
CGCACAGCAAGCGGCCGCTGATCTTCAGACCTGGAGGAGGAGATATGAGGGACAATTGGAGAAGTGAATT
ATATAAATATAAAGTAGTAAAAATTGAACCATTAGGAGTAGCACCCACCAAGGCAAAGAGAAGAGTGGTG
CAGAGAGAAAAAAGAGCAGTGGGAATAGGAGCTTTGTTCCTTGGGTTCTTGGGAGCAGCAGGAAGCACTA
TGGGCGCAGCGTCAATGACGCTGACGGTACAGGCCAGACAATTATTGTCTGGTATAGTGCAGCAGCAGAA
CAATTTGCTGAGGGCTATTGAGGCGCAACAGCATCTGTTGCAACTCACAGTCTGGGGCATCAAGCAGCTC
CAGGCAAGAATCCTGGCTGTGGAAAGATACCTAAAGGATCAACAGCTCCTGGGGATTTGGGGTTGCTCTG
GAAAACTCATTTGCACCACTGCTGTGCCTTGGAATGCTAGTTGGAGTAATAAATCTCTGGAACAGATTTG
GAATCACACGACCTGGATGGAGTGGGACAGAGAAATTAACAATTACACAAGCTTAATACACTCCTTAATT
GAAGAATCGCAAAACCAGCAAGAAAAGAATGAACAAGAATTATTGGAATTAGATAAATGGGCAAGTTTGT
GGAATTGGTTTAACATAACAAATTGGCTGTGGTATATAAAATTATTCATAATGATAGTAGGAGGCTTGGT
AGGTTTAAGAATAGTTTTTGCTGTACTTTCTATAGTGAATAGAGTTAGGCAGGGATATTCACCATTATCG
TTTCAGACCCACCTCCCAACCCCGAGGGGACCCATGCATTGCATCTCAATTAGTCAGCAACCAGGTGTGG
AAAGTCCCCAGGCTCCCCAGCAGGCAGAAGTATGCAAAGCATGCGTCTCAATTAGTCAGCAACCATAGTC
CCGCCCCTAACTCCGCCCATCCCGCCCCTAACTCCGCCCAGTTCCGCCCATTCTCCGCCCCATGGCTGAC
TAATTTTTTTTATTTATGCAGAGGCCGAGGCCGCCTCGGCCTCTGAGCTATTCCAGAAGTAGTGAGGAGG
CTTTTTTGGAGGCCTAGGCTTTTGCAAAAAGCTTTCTAGAGGTACCACCGGAGCTTACCATGACCGAGTA
CAAGCCCACGGTGCGCCTCGCCACCCGCGACGACGTCCCCAGGGCCGTACGCACCCTCGCCGCCGCGTTC
GCCGACTACCCCGCCACGCGCCACACCGTCGATCCGGACCGCCACATCGAGCGGGTCACCGAGCTGCAAG
AACTCTTCCTCACGCGCGTCGGGCTCGACATCGGCAAGGTGTGGGTCGCGGACGACGGCGCCGCCGTGGC
GGTCTGGACCACGCCGGAGAGCGTCGAAGCGGGGGCGGTGTTCGCCGAGATCGGCCCGCGCATGGCCGAG
TTGAGCGGTTCCCGGCTGGCCGCGCAGCAACAGATGGAAGGCCTCCTGGCGCCGCACCGGCCCAAGGAGC
CCGCGTGGTTCCTGGCCACCGTCGGCGTCTCGCCCGACCACCAGGGCAAGGGTCTGGGCAGCGCCGTCGT
GCTCCCCGGAGTGGAGGCGGCCGAGCGCGCCGGGGTGCCCGCCTTCCTGGAGACCTCCGCGCCCCGCAAC
CTCCCCTTCTACGAGCGGCTCGGCTTCACCGTCACCGCCGACGTCGAGGTGCCCGAAGGACCGCGCACCT
GGTGCATGACCCGCAAGCCCGGTGCCAGTTAACGAATTCTAGATCTTGAGACAAATGGCAGTATTCATCC
ACAATTTTAAAAGAAAAGGGGGGATTGGGGGGTACAGTGCAGGGGAAAGAATAGTAGACATAATAGCAAC
AGACATACAAACTAAAGAATTACAAAAACAAATTACAAAAATTCAAAATTTTCGGGTTTATTACAGGGAC
AGCAGAGATCCACTTTGGCGCCGGCTCGAGGCCTGCAGGTGCAAAGATGGATAAAGTTTTAAACAGAGAG
GAATCTTTGCAGCTAATGGACCTTCTAGGTCTTGAAAGGAGTGGGAATTGGCTCCGGTGCCCGTCAGTGG
GCAGAGCGCACATCGCCCACAGTCCCCGAGAAGTTGGGGGGAGGGGTCGGCAATTGAACCGGTGCCTAGA
GAAGGTGGCGCGGGGTAAACTGGGAAAGTGATGTCGTGTACTGGCTCCGCCTTTTTCCCGAGGGTGGGGG
AGAACCGTATATAAGTGCAGTAGTCGCCGTGAACGTTCTTTTTCGCAACGGGTTTGCCGCCAGAACACAG
GTAAGTGCCGTGTGTGGTTCCCGCGGGCCTGGCCTCTTTACGGGTTATGGCCCTTGCGTGCCTTGAATTA
CTTCCACCTGGCTGCAGTACGTGATTCTTGATCCCGAGCTTCGGGTTGGAAGTGGGTGGGAGAGTTCGAG
GCCTTGCGCTTAAGGAGCCCCTTCGCCTCGTGCTTGAGTTGAGGCCTGGCCTGGGCGCTGGGGCCGCCGC
GTGCGAATCTGGTGGCACCTTCGCGCCTGTCTCGCTGCTTTCGATAAGTCTCTAGCCATTTAAAATTTTT
GATGACCTGCTGCGACGCTTTTTTTCTGGCAAGATAGTCTTGTAAATGCGGGCCAAGATCTGCACACTGG
TATTTCGGTTTTTGGGGCCGCGGGCGGCGACGGGGCCCGTGCGTCCCAGCGCACATGTTCGGCGAGGCGG
GGCCTGCGAGCGCGGCCACCGAGAATCGGACGGGGGTAGTCTCAAGCTGGCCGGCCTGCTCTGGTGCCTG
GCCTCGCGCCGCCGTGTATCGCCCCGCCCTGGGCGGCAAGGCTGGCCCGGTCGGCACCAGTTGCGTGAGC
GGAAAGATGGCCGCTTCCCGGCCCTGCTGCAGGGAGCTCAAAATGGAGGACGCGGCGCTCGGGAGAGCGG
GCGGGTGAGTCACCCACACAAAGGAAAAGGGCCTTTCCGTCCTCAGCCGTCGCTTCATGTGACTCCACGG
AGTACCGGGCGCCGTCCAGGCACCTCGATTAGTTCTCGAGCTTTTGGAGTACGTCGTCTTTAGGTTGGGG
GGAGGGGTTTTATGCGATGGAGTTTCCCCACACTGAGTGGGTGGAGACTGAAGTTAGGCCAGCTTGGCAC
TTGATGTAATTCTCCTTGGAATTTGCCCTTTTTGAGTTTGGATCTTGGTTCATTCTCAAGCCTCAGACAG
TGGTTCAAAGTTTTTTTCTTCCATTTCAGGTGTCGTGAGGCTAGCATCGATTGATCAACAAGTTTGTACA
AAAAAGTTGGCATGAAAATGCATGCTGAGAAGAAGCACAAATGTAGTAAGTGCAGCAATTCGTACGGTAC
AGAATGGGACCTGAAAAGACATGCAGAGGACTGTGGCAAGACCTTCCGGTGCACATGCGGCTGTCCCTAC
GCCAGTAGAACAGCACTGCAGTCTCACATCTACCGAACTGGGCACGAGATACCTGCAGAACACAGGGACC
CACCTAGTAAGAAAAGGAAAATGGAAAACTGTGCACAAAACCAGAAGTTATCCAACAAGACCATTGAATC
ATTGAACAACCAACCAATCCCTAGACCAGACACTCAAGAACTAGAAGCTTCAGAAATAAAGCTAGAACCA
TCTTTTGAAGACTCTTGTGGCTCTAACACTGACAAGCAGACTCTTACAACACCACCGAGGTATCCTCAGA
AGTTGCTTTTACCAAAGCCCAAAGTGGCTTTGGTTAAACTACCCGTGATGCAGTTTTCTGTCATGCCTGT
CTTTGTGCCTACAGCCGACTCCTCAGCCCAGCCTGTGGTGTTAGGTGTTGATCAGGGCTCTGCCACAGGG
GCTGTGCACTTAATGCCCTTGTCAGTAGGAACCCTGATCCTCGGCCTAGATTCAGAGGCTTGCTCTCTTA
AGGAGAGCCTACCTCTTTTCAAAATTGCTAATCCTATTGCTGGTGAGCCAATAAGTACTGGTGTTCAAGT
GAACTTTGGTAAAAGTCCATCTAATCCTTTACAAGAACTAGGGAACACGTGTCAAAAGAATAGCATTTCT
TCAATCAACGTGCAGACAGATCTGTCTTATGCCTCACAAAACTTTATACCTTCTGCACAGTGGGCCACTG
CTGATTCCTCTGTGTCGTCTTGTTCTCAAACTGATTTGTCGTTTGATTCTCAAGTGTCTCTTCCCATTAG
TGTTCACACTCAGACATTTTTGCCCAGCTCTAAGGTAACTTCATCTATAGCTGCTCAGACTGATGCATTT
ATGGACACCTGTTTCCAGTCAGGTGGGGTCTCCAGAGAAACTCAAACCAGTGGGATAGAAAGTCCAACGG
ATGACCATGTACAGATGGACCAAGCTGGAATGTGCGGAGACATTTTTGAGAGTGTTCATTCATCATATAA
TGTTGCTACAGGTAACATTATAAGCAACAGTTTAGTAGCAGAGACAGTAACTCATAGTTTGTTACCTCAG
AATGAGCCTAAGACTTTAAATCAAGATATTGAGAAATCTGCACCAATTATAAATTTCAGTGCACAGAATA
GTATGCTTCCTTCACAGAACATGACAGATAATCAGACCCAAACCATAGATTTATTAAGTGATTTGGAAAA
CATCTTGTCAAGTAATCTGCCTGCCCAGACATTGGATCATCGTAGTCTTTTGTCTGACACAAATCCTGGA
CCTGACACCCAGCTCCCATCTGGCCCAGCCCAGAACCCCGGAATCGATTTTGATATCGAAGAGTTCTTTT
CGGCCTCAAATATCCAGACTCAAACTGAAGAGAGTGAACTTAGCACCATGACCACCGAGCCAGTCTTGGA
GTCACTGGACATAGAGACTCAAACGGACTTCTTACTCGCAGATACCTCTGCTCAGTCCTATGGGTGTAGG
GGAAATTCTAACTTCTTAGGCCTTGAGATGTTTGACACACAGACACAGACAGACTTAAACTTTTTCTTAG
ACAGTAGCCCTCATCTGCCTCTGGGAAGTATTCTGAAACACTCCAGCTTTTCCGTGAGTACTGATTCATC
TGACACAGAGACCCAAACTGAAGGAGTCTCCACTGCTAAAAATATACCTGCTCTAGAAAGCAAAGTTCAG
TTGAACAGTACAGAAACACAGACCATGAGTTCTGGGTTTGAAACCCTGGGGAGCTTGTTCTTCACCAGCA
ACGAAACTCAGACAGCAATGGATGACTTTCTTCTGGCTGATCTGGCCTGGAACACGATGGAGTCTCAGTT
CAGCTCTGTAGAAACCCAGACTTCTGCGGAACCACACACAGTCTCCAACTTCTACCCAACTTTCTTGTAC
AAAGTGGTTGATATCGGTAAGCCTATCCCTAACCCTCTCCTCGGTCTCGATTCTACGTAGTAATGAACTA
GCCCGTAACTTGAAAGTATTTCGATTTCTTGGCTTTATATATCTTGTGGAAAGGACGATGTACCTTCATC
GATGCATTATCTACGCGTTAAGTCGACAATCAACCTCTGGATTACAAAATTTGTGAAAGATTGACTGGTA
TTCTTAACTATGTTGCTCCTTTTACGCTATGTGGATACGCTGCTTTAATGCCTTTGTATCATGCTATTGC
TTCCCGTATGGCTTTCATTTTCTCCTCCTTGTATAAATCCTGGTTGCTGTCTCTTTATGAGGAGTTGTGG
CCCGTTGTCAGGCAACGTGGCGTGGTGTGCACTGTGTTTGCTGACGCAACCCCCACTGGTTGGGGCATTG
CCACCACCTGTCAGCTCCTTTCCGGGACTTTCGCTTTCCCCCTCCCTATTGCCACGGCGGAACTCATCGC
CGCCTGCCTTGCCCGCTGCTGGACAGGGGCTCGGCTGTTGGGCACTGACAATTCCGTGGTGTTGTCGGGG
AAATCATCGTCCTTTCCTTGGCTGCTCGCCTGTGTTGCCACCTGGATTCTGCGCGGGACGTCCTTCTGCT
ACGTCCCTTCGGCCCTCAATCCAGCGGACCTTCCTTCCCGCGGCCTGCTGCCGGCTCTGCGGCCTCTTCC
GCGTCTTCGCCTTCGCCCTCAGACGAGTCGGATCTCCCTTTGGGCCGCCTCCCCGCGTCGACTTTAAGAC
CAATGACTTACAAGGCAGCTGTAGATCTTAGCCACTTTTTAAAAGAAAAGGGGGGACTGGAAGGGCTAAT
TCACTCCCAACGAAGACAAGATCTGCTTTTTGCTTGTACTGGGTCTCTCTGGTTAGACCAGATCTGAGCC
TGGGAGCTCTCTGGCTAACTAGGGAACCCACTGCTTAAGCCTCAATAAAGCTTGCCTTGAGTGCTTCAAG
TAGTGTGTGCCCGTCTGTTGTGTGACTCTGGTAACTAGAGATCCCTCAGACCCTTTTAGTCAGTGTGGAA
AATCTCTAGCAGTACGTATAGTAGTTCATGTCATCTTATTATTCAGTATTTATAACTTGCAAAGAAATGA
ATATCAGAGAGTGAGAGGAACTTGTTTATTGCAGCTTATAATGGTTACAAATAAAGCAATAGCATCACAA
ATTTCACAAATAAAGCATTTTTTTCACTGCATTCTAGTTGTGGTTTGTCCAAACTCATCAATGTATCTTA
TCATGTCTGGCTCTAGCTATCCCGCCCCTAACTCCGCCCATCCCGCCCCTAACTCCGCCCAGTTCCGCCC
ATTCTCCGCCCCATGGCTGACTAATTTTTTTTATTTATGCAGAGGCCGAGGCCGCCTCGGCCTCTGAGCT
ATTCCAGAAGTAGTGAGGAGGCTTTTTTGGAGGCCTAGGGACGTACCCAATTCGCCCTATAGTGAGTCGT
ATTACGCGCGCTCACTGGCCGTCGTTTTACAACGTCGTGACTGGGAAAACCCTGGCGTTACCCAACTTAA
TCGCCTTGCAGCACATCCCCCTTTCGCCAGCTGGCGTAATAGCGAAGAGGCCCGCACCGATCGCCCTTCC
CAACAGTTGCGCAGCCTGAATGGCGAATGGG
[124 nt withheld, positions 7802-7925]
C
[91 nt withheld, positions 7927-8017]
A
[49 nt withheld, positions 8019-8067]
CCTTTGACGTTGGAGTCCACGTTCTTT
[37 nt withheld, positions 8095-8131]
ACCCTATCTCGGTCTATTCTTTTGATTTATAAGGGATTTTGCCGATTTCGGCCTATTGGTTAAAAAATGA
GCTGATTTAACAAAAATTTAACGCGAATTTTAACAAAATATTAACGCTTACAATTTAGGTGGCACTTTTC
GGGGAAATGTGCGCGGAACCCCTATTTGTTTATTTTTCTAAATACATTCAAATATGTATCCGCTCATGAG
ACAATAACCCTGATAAATGCTTCAATAATATTGAAAAAGGAAGAGTATGAGTATTCAACATTTCCGTGTC
GCCCTTATTCCCTTTTTTGCGGCATTTTGCCTTCCTGTTTTTGCTCACCCAGAAACGCTGGTGAAAGTAA
AAGATGCTGAAGATCAGTTGGGTGCACGAGTGGGTTACATCGAACTGGATCTCAACAGCGGTAAGATCCT
TGAGAGTTTTCGCCCCGAAGAACGTTTTCCAATGATGAGCACTTTTAAAGTTCTGCTATGTGGCGCGGTA
TTATCCCGTATTGACGCCGGGCAAGAGCAACTCGGTCGCCGCATACACTATTCTCAGAATGACTTGGTTG
AGTACTCACCAGTCACAGAAAAGCATCTTACGGATGGCATGACAGTAAGAGAATTATGCAGTGCTGCCAT
AACCATGAGTGATAACACTGCGGCCAACTTACTTCTGACAACGATCGGAGGACCGAAGGAGCTAACCGCT
TTTTTGCACAACATGGGGGATCATGTAACTCGCCTTGATCGTTGGGAACCGGAGCTGAATGAAGCCATAC
CAAACGACGAGCGTGACACCACGATGCCTGTAGCAATGGCAACAACGTTGCGCAAACTATTAACTGGCGA
ACTACTTACTCTAGCTTCCCGGCAACAATTAATAGACTGGATGGAGGCGGATAAAGTTGCAGGACCACTT
CTGCGCTCGGCCCTTCCGGCTGGCTGGTTTATTGCTGATAAATCTGGAGCCGGTGAGCGTGGGTCTCGCG
GTATCATTGCAGCACTGGGGCCAGATGGTAAGCCCTCCCGTATCGTAGTTATCTACACGACGGGGAGTCA
GGCAACTATGGATGAACGAAATAGACAGATCGCTGAGATAGGTGCCTCACTGATTAAGCATTGGTAACTG
TCAGACCAAGTTTACTCATATATACTTTAGATTGATTTAAAACTTCATTTTTAATTTAAAAGGATCTAGG
TGAAGATCCTTTTTGATAATCTCATGACCAAAATCCCTTAACGTGAGTTTTCGTTCCACTGAGCGTCAGA
CCCCGTAGAAAAGATCAAAGGATCTTCTTGAGATCCTTTTTTTCTGCGCGTAATCTGCTGCTTGCAAACA
AAAAAACCACCGCTACCAGCGGTGGTTTGTTTGCCGGATCAAGAGCTACCAACTCTTTTTCCGAAGGTAA
CTGGCTTCAGCAGAGCGCAGATACCAAATACTGTTCTTCTAGTGTAGCCGTAGTTAGGCCACCACTTCAA
GAACTCTGTAGCACCGCCTACATACCTCGCTCTGCTAATCCTGTTACCAGTGGCTGCTGCCAGTGGCGAT
AAGTCGTGTCTTACCGGGTTGGACTCAAGACGATAGTTACCGGATAAGGCGCAGCGGTCGGGCTGAACGG
GGGGTTCGTGCACACAGCCCAGCTTGGAGCGAACGACCTACACCGAACTGAGATACCTACAGCGTGAGCT
ATGAGAAAGCGCCACGCTTCCCGAAGGGAGAAAGGCGGACAGGTATCCGGTAAGCGGCAGGGTCGGAACA
GGAGAGCGCACGAGGGAGCTTCCAGGGGGAAACGCCTGGTATCTTTATAGTCCTGTCGGGTTTCGCCACC
TCTGACTTGAGCGTCGATTTTTGTGATGCTCGTCAGGGGGGCGGAGCCTATGGAAAAACGCCAGCAACGC
GGCCTTTTTACGGTTCCTGGCCTTTTGCTGGCCTTTTGCTCACATGTTCTTTCCTGCGTTATCCCCTGAT
TCTGTGGATAACCGTATTACCGCCTTTGAGTGAGCTGATACCGCTCGCCGCAGCCGAACGACCGAGCGCA
GCGAGTCAGTGAGCGAGGAAGCGGAAGAGCGCCCAATACGCAAACCGCCTCTCCCCGCGCGTTGGCCGAT
TCATTAATGCAGCTGGCACGACAGGTTTCCCGACTGGAAAGCGGGCAGTGAGCGCAACGCAATTAATGTG
AGTTAGCTCACTCATTAGGCACCCCAGGCTTTACACTTTATGCTTCCGGCTCGTATGTTGTGTGGAATTG
TGAGCGGATAACAATTTCACACAGGAAACAGCTATGACCATGATTACGCCAAGCGCGCAATTAACCCTCA
CTAAAGGGAACAAAAGCTGGAGCTGCAAGC
