>Addgene plasmid #144524 | TFORF3048 | depositor partial sequence | sequence record 285687 | Insert
ATCGATTGATCAACAAGTTTGTACAAAAAAGTTGGCATGAAAATGCATGCTGAGAAGAAGCACAAATGTA
GTAAGTGCAGCAATTCGTACGGTACAGAATGGGACCTGAAAAGACATGCAGAGGACTGTGGCAAGACCTT
CCGGTGCACATGCGGCTGTCCCTACGCCAGTAGAACAGCACTGCAGTCTCACATCTACCGAACTGGGCAC
GAGATACCTGCAGAACACAGGGACCCACCTAGTAAGAAAAGGAAAATGGAAAACTGTGCACAAAACCAGA
AGTTATCCAACAAGACCATTGAATCATTGAACAACCAACCAATCCCTAGACCAGACACTCAAGAACTAGA
AGCTTCAGAAATAAAGCTAGAACCATCTTTTGAAGACTCTTGTGGCTCTAACACTGACAAGCAGACTCTT
ACAACACCACCGAGGTATCCTCAGAAGTTGCTTTTACCAAAGCCCAAAGTGGCTTTGGTTAAACTACCCG
TGATGCAGTTTTCTGTCATGCCTGTCTTTGTGCCTACAGCCGACTCCTCAGCCCAGCCTGTGGTGTTAGG
TGTTGATCAGGGCTCTGCCACAGGGGCTGTGCACTTAATGCCCTTGTCAGTAGGAACCCTGATCCTCGGC
CTAGATTCAGAGGCTTGCTCTCTTAAGGAGAGCCTACCTCTTTTCAAAATTGCTAATCCTATTGCTGGTG
AGCCAATAAGTACTGGTGTTCAAGTGAACTTTGGTAAAAGTCCATCTAATCCTTTACAAGAACTAGGGAA
CACGTGTCAAAAGAATAGCATTTCTTCAATCAACGTGCAGACAGATCTGTCTTATGCCTCACAAAACTTT
ATACCTTCTGCACAGTGGGCCACTGCTGATTCCTCTGTGTCGTCTTGTTCTCAAACTGATTTGTCGTTTG
ATTCTCAAGTGTCTCTTCCCATTAGTGTTCACACTCAGACATTTTTGCCCAGCTCTAAGGTAACTTCATC
TATAGCTGCTCAGACTGATGCATTTATGGACACCTGTTTCCAGTCAGGTGGGGTCTCCAGAGAAACTCAA
ACCAGTGGGATAGAAAGTCCAACGGATGACCATGTACAGATGGACCAAGCTGGAATGTGCGGAGACATTT
TTGAGAGTGTTCATTCATCATATAATGTTGCTACAGGTAACATTATAAGCAACAGTTTAGTAGCAGAGAC
AGTAACTCATAGTTTGTTACCTCAGAATGAGCCTAAGACTTTAAATCAAGATATTGAGAAATCTGCACCA
ATTATAAATTTCAGTGCACAGAATAGTATGCTTCCTTCACAGAACATGACAGATAATCAGACCCAAACCA
TAGATTTATTAAGTGATTTGGAAAACATCTTGTCAAGTAATCTGCCTGCCCAGACATTGGATCATCGTAG
TCTTTTGTCTGACACAAATCCTGGACCTGACACCCAGCTCCCATCTGGCCCAGCCCAGAACCCCGGAATC
GATTTTGATATCGAAGAGTTCTTTTCGGCCTCAAATATCCAGACTCAAACTGAAGAGAGTGAACTTAGCA
CCATGACCACCGAGCCAGTCTTGGAGTCACTGGACATAGAGACTCAAACGGACTTCTTACTCGCAGATAC
CTCTGCTCAGTCCTATGGGTGTAGGGGAAATTCTAACTTCTTAGGCCTTGAGATGTTTGACACACAGACA
CAGACAGACTTAAACTTTTTCTTAGACAGTAGCCCTCATCTGCCTCTGGGAAGTATTCTGAAACACTCCA
GCTTTTCCGTGAGTACTGATTCATCTGACACAGAGACCCAAACTGAAGGAGTCTCCACTGCTAAAAATAT
ACCTGCTCTAGAAAGCAAAGTTCAGTTGAACAGTACAGAAACACAGACCATGAGTTCTGGGTTTGAAACC
CTGGGGAGCTTGTTCTTCACCAGCAACGAAACTCAGACAGCAATGGATGACTTTCTTCTGGCTGATCTGG
CCTGGAACACGATGGAGTCTCAGTTCAGCTCTGTAGAAACCCAGACTTCTGCGGAACCACACACAGTCTC
CAACTTCTACCCAACTTTCTTGTACAAAGTGGTTGATATCGGTAAGCCTATCCCTAACCCTCTCCTCGGT
CTCGATTCTACGTAGTAATGAACTAGCCCGTAACTTGAAAGTATTTCGATTTCTTGGCTTTATATATCTT
GTGGAAAGGACGATGTACCTTCATCGATGCATTATCT
