>Addgene plasmid #144524 | TFORF3048 | depositor partial sequence | sequence record 285688 | Barcode
TGTACCTTCATCGATGCATTATCT
